>Addgene plasmid #228867 | pLV_3xFLAG-ATP6V0A3-mScarlet | addgene full sequence | sequence record 454345 | Addgene NGS Result
CTGGTGCCGACCGGGCCAGCCTTGCCGCCCAGGGCGGGGCGATACACGGCGGCGCGAGGCCAGGCACCAG
AGCAGGCCGGCCAGCTTGAGACTACCCCCGTCCGATTCTCGGTGGCCGCGCTCGCAGGCCCCGCCTCGCC
GAACATGTGCGCTGGGACGCACGGGCCCCGTCGCCGCCCGCGGCCCCAAAAACCGAAATACCAGTGTGCA
GATCTTGGCCCGCATTTACAAGACTATCTTGCCAGAAAAAAAGCGTCGCAGCAGGTCATCAAAAATTTTA
AATGGCTAGAGACTTATCGAAAGCAGCGAGACAGGCGCGAAGGTGCCACCAGATTCGCACGCGGCGGCCC
CAGCGCCCAGGCCAGGCCTCAACTCAAGCACGAGGCGAAGGGGCTCCTTAAGCGCAAGGCCTCGAACTCT
CCCACCCACTTCCAACCCGAAGCTCGGGATCAAGAATCACGTACTGCAGCCAGGTGGAAGTAATTCAAGG
CACGCAAGGGCCATAACCCGTAAAGAGGCCAGGCCCGCGGGAACCACACACGGCACTTACCTGTGTTCTG
GCGGCAAACCCGTTGCGAAAAAGAACGTTCACGGCGACTACTGCACTTATATACGGTTCTCCCCCACCCT
CGGGAAAAAGGCGGAGCCAGTACACGACATCACTTTCCCAGTTTACCCCGCGCCACCTTCTCTAGGCACC
GGTTCAATTGCCGACCCCTCCCCCCAACTTCTCGGGGACTGTGGGCGATGTGCGCTCTGCCCACTGACGG
GCACCTCGAGTGAAGACGAAAGGGCCTCATCGATAAACTGGATCTCTGCTGTCCCTGTAATAAACCCGAA
AATTTTGAATTTTTGTAATTTGTTTTTGTAATTCTTTAGTTTGTATGTCTGTTGCTATTATGTCTACTAT
TCTTTCCCCTGCACTGTACCCCCCAATCCCCCCTTTTCTTTTAAAGGCGATACCGTCGAGATCCGTTCAC
TAATCGAATGGATCTGTCTCTGTCTCTCTCTCCACCTTCTTCTTCTATTCCTTCGGGCCTGTCGGGTCCC
CTCGGGGTTGGGAGGTGGGTCTGAAACGATAATGGTGAATATCCCTGCCTAACTCTATTCACTATAGAAA
GTACAGCAAAAACTATTCTTAAACCTACCAAGCCTCCTACTATCATTATGAATAATTTTATATACCACAG
CCAATTTGTTATGTTAAACCAATTCCACAAACTTGCCCATTTATCTAATTCCAATAATTCTTGTTCATTC
TTTTCTTGCTGGTTTTGCGATTCTTCAATTAAGGAGTGTATTAAGCTTGTGTAATTGTTAATTTCTCTGT
CCCACTCCATCCAGGTCGTGTGATTCCAAATCTGTTCCAGAGATTTATTACTCCAACTAGCATTCCAAGG
CACAGCAGTGGTGCAAATGAGTTTTCCAGAGCAACCCCAAATCCCCAGGAGCTGTTGATCCTTTAGGTAT
CTTTCCACAGCCAGGATTCTTGCCTGGAGCTGCTTGATGCCCCAGACTGTGAGTTGCAACAGATGCTGTT
GCGCCTCAATAGCCCTCAGCAAATTGTTCTGCTGCTGCACTATACCAGACAATAATTGTCTGGCCTGTAC
CGTCAGCGTCATTGACGCTGCGCCCATAGTGCTTCCTGCTGCTCCCAAGAACCCAAGGAACAAAGCTCCT
ATTCCCACTGCTCTTTTTTCTCTCTGCACCACTCTTCTCTTTGCCTTGGTGGGTGCTACTCCTAATGGTT
CAATTTTTACTACTTTATATTTATATAATTCACTTCTCCAATTGTCCCTCATATCTCCTCCTCCAGGTCT
GAAGATCAGCGGCCGGCCGCTTGCTGTGCGGTGGTCTTACTTTTGTTTTGCTCTTCCTCTATCTTGTCTA
AAGCTTCCTTGGTGTCTTTTATCTCTATCCTTTGATGCACACAATAGAGGGTTGCTACTGTATTATATAA
TGATCTAAGTTCTTCTGATCCTGTCTGAAGGGATGGTTGTAGCTGTCCCAGTATTTGTCTACAGCCTTCT
GATGTTTCTAACAGGCCAGGATTAACTGCGAATCGTTCTAGCTCCCTGCTTGCCCATACTATATGTTTTA
ATTTATATTTTTTCTTTCCCCCTGGCCTTAACCGAATTTTTTCCCATCGCGATCTAATTCTCCCCCGCTT
AATACTGACGCTCTCGCACCCATCTCTCTCCTTCTAGCCTCCGCTAGTCAAAATTTTTGGCGTACTCACC
AGTCGCCGCCCCTCGCCTCTTGCCGTGCGCGCTTCAGCAAGCCGAGTCCTGCGTCGAGAGAGCTCCTCTG
GTTTCCCTTTCGCTTTCAAGTCCCTGTTCGGGCGCCACTGCTAGAGATTTTCCACACTGACTAAAAGGGT
CTGAGGGATCTCTAGTTACCAGAGTCACACAACAGACGGGCACACACTACTTGAAGCACTCAAGGCAAGC
TTTATTGAGGCTTAAGCAGTGGGTTCCCTAGTTAGCCAGAGAGCTCCCAGGCTCAGATCTGGTCTAACCA
GAGAGACCCAGTACAGGCAAAAAGCAGCTGCTTATATGCAGGATCTGAGGGCTCGCCACTCCCCAGTCCC
GCCCAGGCCACGCCTCCCTGGAAAGTCCCCAGCGGAAAGTCCCTTGTAGCAAGCTCGATATCAGCAGTTC
TTGAAGTACTCCGGATGCAGCTCTCGGGCCACGTGATGAAATGCTAGGCGGCTGTCAAACCTCCACTCTA
ACACTTCTCTCTCCGGGTCATCCATCCCATGCAGGCTCACAGGGTGTAACAAGCTGGTGTTCTCTCCTTT
ATTGGCCTCTTCTACCTTATCTGGCTCAACTGGTACTAGCTTGTAGCACCATCCAAAGGTCAGTGGATAT
CTGACCCCTGGCCCTGGTGTGTAGTTCTGCTAATCAGGGAAGTAGCCTTGTGTGTGGTAGATCCACAGAT
CAAGGATATCTTGTCTTCTTTGGGAGTGAATTAGCCCTTCCAACTACTAAGTTTGTAGTACATATTTAAC
AAATACAATTTCTTTAAAATGAAAATAATTCAGAGGAATCACAGGTTTAGAGTAAATGAAACCACAGGTA
ATTGGCAGTGGTAATAGGGTATGGGGTGGGAAGTTTGGGATGATTTTGGTTAGCTTGAGTTATCCAGTTG
ATCCAGACATGATAAGATACATTGATGAGTTTGGACAAACCACAACTAGAATGCAGTGAAAAAAATGCTT
TATTTGTGAAATTTGTGATGCTATTGCTTTATTTGTAACCATTATAAGCTGCAATAAACAAGTTGATCTC
CCGATCCGTCGACGTCAGGTGGCACTTTTCGGGGAAATGTGCGCGGAACCCCTATTTGTTTATTTTTCTA
AATACATTCAAATATGTATCCGCTCATGAGACAATAACCCTGATAAATGCTTCAATAATATTGAAAAAGG
AAGAGTATGAGTATTCAACATTTCCGTGTCGCCCTTATTCCCTTTTTTGCGGCATTTTGCCTTCCTGTTT
TTGCTCACCCAGAAACGCTGGTGAAAGTAAAAGATGCTGAAGATCAGTTGGGTGCACGAGTGGGTTACAT
CGAACTGGATCTCAACAGCGGTAAGATCCTTGAGAGTTTTCGCCCCGAAGAACGTTTTCCAATGATGAGC
ACTTTTAAAGTTCTGCTATGTGGCGCGGTATTATCCCGTATTGACGCCGGGCAAGAGCAACTCGGTCGCC
GCATACACTATTCTCAGAATGACTTGGTTGAGTACTCACCAGTCACAGAAAAGCATCTTACGGATGGCAT
GACAGTAAGAGAATTATGCAGTGCTGCCATAACCATGAGTGATAACACTGCGGCCAACTTACTTCTGACA
ACGATCGGAGGACCGAAGGAGCTAACCGCTTTTTTGCACAACATGGGGGATCATGTAACTCGCCTTGATC
GTTGGGAACCGGAGCTGAATGAAGCCATACCAAACGACGAGCGTGACACCACGATGCCTGTAGCAATGGC
AACAACGTTGCGCAAACTATTAACTGGCGAACTACTTACTCTAGCTTCCCGGCAACAATTAATAGACTGG
ATGGAGGCGGATAAAGTTGCAGGACCACTTCTGCGCTCGGCCCTTCCGGCTGGCTGGTTTATTGCTGATA
AATCTGGAGCCGGTGAGCGTGGGTCTCGCGGTATCATTGCAGCACTGGGGCCAGATGGTAAGCCCTCCCG
TATCGTAGTTATCTACACGACGGGGAGTCAGGCAACTATGGATGAACGAAATAGACAGATCGCTGAGATA
GGTGCCTCACTGATTAAGCATTGGTAACTGTCAGACCAAGTTTACTCATATATACTTTAGATTGATTTAA
AACTTCATTTTTAATTTAAAAGGATCTAGGTGAAGATCCTTTTTGATAATCTCATGACCAAAATCCCTTA
ACGTGAGTTTTCGTTCCACTGAGCGTCAGACCCCGTAGAAAAGATCAAAGGATCTTCTTGAGATCCTTTT
TTTCTGCGCGTAATCTGCTGCTTGCAAACAAAAAAACCACCGCTACCAGCGGTGGTTTGTTTGCCGGATC
AAGAGCTACCAACTCTTTTTCCGAAGGTAACTGGCTTCAGCAGAGCGCAGATACCAAATACTGTTCTTCT
AGTGTAGCCGTAGTTAGGCCACCACTTCAAGAACTCTGTAGCACCGCCTACATACCTCGCTCTGCTAATC
CTGTTACCAGTGGCTGCTGCCAGTGGCGATAAGTCGTGTCTTACCGGGTTGGACTCAAGACGATAGTTAC
CGGATAAGGCGCAGCGGTCGGGCTGAACGGGGGGTTCGTGCACACAGCCCAGCTTGGAGCGAACGACCTA
CACCGAACTGAGATACCTACAGCGTGAGCTATGAGAAAGCGCCACGCTTCCCGAAGGGAGAAAGGCGGAC
AGGTATCCGGTAAGCGGCAGGGTCGGAACAGGAGAGCGCACGAGGGAGCTTCCAGGGGGAAACGCCTGGT
ATCTTTATAGTCCTGTCGGGTTTCGCCACCTCTGACTTGAGCGTCGATTTTTGTGATGCTCGTCAGGGGG
GCGGAGCCTATGGAAAAACGCCAGCAACGCGGCCTTTTTACGGTTCCTGGCCTTTTGCTGGCCTTTTGCT
CACATGTTCTTTCCTGCGTTATCCCCTGATTCTGTGGATAACCGTATTACCGCCTTTGAGTGAGCTGATA
CCGCTCGCCGCAGCCGAACGACCGAGCGCAGCGAGTCAGTGAGCGAGGAAGCGGAAGAGCGCCCAATACG
CAAACCGCCTCTCCCCGCGCGTTGGCCGATTCATTAATGCAGCTGGCACGACAGGTTTCCCGACTGGAAA
GCGGGCAGTGAGCGCAACGCAATTAATGTGAGTTAGCTCACTCATTAGGCACCCCAGGCTTTACACTTTA
TGCTTCCGGCTCGTATGTTGTGTGGAATTGTGAGCGGATAACAATTTCACACAGGAAACAGCTATGACCA
TGATTACGCCAAGCTCTAGCTAGAGGTCGACGGTAAACGCTAGCAATGTCAAGGCCTCTCACTCTCTGAT
ATTCATTTCTTTGCAAGTTATAAATACTGAATAATAAGATGACATGAACTACTACTGCTAGAGATTTTCC
ACACTGACTAAAAGGGTCTGAGGGATCTCTAGTTACCAGAGTCACACAACAGACGGGCACACACTACTTG
AAGCACTCAAGGCAAGCTTTATTGAGGCTTAAGCAGTGGGTTCCCTAGTTAGCCAGAGAGCTCCCAGGCT
CAGATCTGGTCTAACCAGAGAGACCCAGTACAGGCAAAAAGCAGCTGCTTATATGCAGGATCTGAGGGCT
CGCCACTCCCCAGTCCCGCCCAGGCCACGCCTCCCTGGAAAGTCCCCAGCGGAAAGTCCCTTGTAGCAAG
CTCGATATCAGCAGTTCTTGAAGTACTCCGGATGCAGCTCTCGGGCCACGTGATGAAATGCTAGGCGGCT
GTCAAACCTCCACTCTAACACTTCTCTCTCCGGGTCATCCATCCCATGCAGGCTCACAGGGTGTAACAAG
CTGGTGTTCTCTCCTTTATTGGCCTCTTCTACCTTATCTGGCTCAACTGGTACTAGCTTGTAGCACCATC
CAAAGGTCAGTGGATATCTGACCCCTGGCCCTGGTGTGTAGTTCTGCTAATCAGGGAAGTAGCCTTGTGT
GTGGTAGATCCACAGATCAAGGATATCTTGTCTTCGTTGGGAGTGAATTAGCCCTTCCAGTCCCCTCTTT
TCTTTTAAAAAGTGGCTAAGATCTACAGCTGCCTTGTAAGTCATTGGTCTTAAAGGTACCTGAGGTGTGA
CTGGAAAACCCACCTCCTCCTCCTCTTGTGCTTCTAGCCAGGCACAATCAGCATTGGTAGCTGCTGTATT
GCTACTTGTGATTGCTCCATGTTTTTCTAGGTCTCGACTGCAGAATTAATTCCAGGCGGGGAGGCGGCCC
AAAGGGAGATCCGACTCGTCTGAGGGCGAAGGCGAAGACGCGGAAGAGGCCGCAGAGCCGGCAGCAGGCC
GCGGGAAGGAAGGTCCGCTGGATTGAGGGCCGAAGGGACGTAGCAGAAGGACGTCCCGCGCAGAATCCAG
GTGGCAACACAGGCGAGCAGCCATGGAAAGGACGTCAGCTTCCCCGACAACACCACGGAATTGTCAGTGC
CCAACAGCCGAGCCCCTGTCCAGCAGCGGGCAAGGCAGGCGGCGATGAGTTCCGCCGTGGCAATAGGGAG
GGGGAAAGCGAAAGTCCCGGAAAGGAGCTGACAGGTGGTGGCAATGCCCCAACCAGTGGGGGTTGCGTCA
GCAAACACAGTGCACACCACGCCACGTTGCCTGACAACGGGCCACAACTCCTCATAAAGAGACAGCAACC
AGGATTTATACAAGGAGGAGAAAATGAAAGCCATACGGGAAGCAATAGCATGATACAAAGGCATTAAAGC
AGCGTATCCACATAGCGTAAAAGGAGCAACATAGTTAAGAATACCAGTCAATCTTTCACAAATTTTGTAA
TCCAGAGGTTGATTGTTCCAGACGCGCCCCGCCCGGGCTATTCCTTTGCCCTCGGACGAGTGCTGGGGCG
TCGGTTTCCACTATCGGCGAGTACTTCTACACAGCCATCGGTCCAGACGGCCGCGCTTCTGCGGGCGATT
TGTGTACGCCCGACAGTCCCGGCTCCGGATCGGACGATTGCGTCGCATCGACCCTGCGCCCAAGCTGCAT
CATCGAAATTGCCGTCAACCAAGCTCTGATAGAGTTGGTCAAGACCAATGCGGAGCATATACGCCCGGAG
CCGCGGCGATCCTGCAAGCTCCGGATGCCTCCGCTCGAAGTAGCGCGTCTGCTGCTCCATACAAGCCAAC
CACGGCCTCCAGAAGAAGATGTTGGCGACCTCGTATTGGGAATCCCCGAACATCGCCTCGCTCCAGTCAA
TGACCGCTGTTATGCGGCCATTGTCCGTCAGGACATTGTTGGAGCCGAAATCCGCGTGCACGAGGTGCCG
GACTTCGGGGCAGTCCTCGGCCCAAAGCATCAGCTCATCGAGAGCCTGCGCGACGGACGCACTGACGGTG
TCGTCCATCACAGTTTGCCAGTGATACACATGGGGATCAGCAATCGCGCATATGAAATCACGCCATGTAG
TGTATTGACCGATTCCTTGCGGTCCGAATGGGCCGAACCCGCTCGTCTGGCTAAGATCGGCCGCAGCGAT
CGCATCCATGGCCTCCGCGACCGGCTGCAGAACAGCGGGCAGTTCGGTTTCAGGCAGGTCTTGCAACGTG
ACACCCTGTGCACGGCGGGAGATGCAATAGGTCAGGCTCTCGCTAAATTCCCCAATGTCAAGCACTTCCG
GAATCGGGAGCGCGGCCGATGCAAAGTGCCGATAAACATAACGATCTTTGTAGAAACCATCGGCGCAGCT
ATTTACCCGCAGGACATATCCACGCCCTCCTACATCGAAGCTGAAAGCACGAGATTCTTCGCCCTCCGAG
AGCTGCATCAGGTCGGAGACGCTGTCGAACTTTTCGATCAGAAACTTCTCGACAGACGTCGCGGTGAGTT
CAGGCTTTTTCATGGTATTATCGTGTTTTTCAAAGGAAAACCACGTCCCCGTGGTTCGGGGGGCCTAGAC
GTTTTTTTAACCTCGACTAAACACATGTAAAGCATGTGCACCGAGGCCCCAGATCAGATCCCATACAATG
GGGTACCTTCTGGGCATCCTTCAGCCCCTTGTTGAATACGCTTGAGGAGAGCCATTTGACTCTTTCCACA
ACTATCCAACTCACAACGTGGCACTGGGGTTGTGCCGCCTTTGCAGGTGTATCTTATACACGTGGCTTTT
GGCCGCAGAGGCACCTGTCGCCAGGTGGGGGGTTCCGCTGCCTGCAAAGGGTCGCTACAGACGTTGTTTG
TCTTCAAGAAGCTTCCAGAGGAACTGCTTCCTTCACGACATTCAACAGACCTTGCATTCCTTTGGCGAGA
GGGGAAAGACCCCTAGGAATGCTCGTCAAGAAGACAGGGCCAGGTTTCCGGGCCCTCACATTGCCAAAAG
ACGGCAATATGGTGGAAAATAACATATAGACAAACGCACACCGGCCTTATTCCAAGCGGCTTCGGCCAGT
AACGTTAGGGGGGGGGGGCGGAATTGATCCCGCTAGAGGGAAACCGTTGCTAGCTTAAGTTAGTTAACAA
TTGTTACCGCGGCCCGTCGACTCTAGAGCGGCCGCCCTCGAGGTCACTTGTACAGCTCGTCCATGCCGCC
GGTGGAGTGGCGGCCCTCGGAGCGTTCGTACTGTTCCACCACGGTGTAGTCCTCGTTGTGGGAGGTGATG
TCCAACTTGCGGTCGACGTTGTAGGCGCCGGGCATCTGCACGGGCTTCTTGGCCTTGTAGGTGGTCTTGA
AGTCCGCCAGGTAGCGGCCGCCGTCCTTCAGGCGCAGGGCCATCTTAATGTCGCCCTTCAGCACGCCGTC
CTCGGGGTACAACCGCTCGGTGGACGCTTCCCAGCCCATTGTCTTCTTCTGCATTACGGGGCCGTCAGGA
GGGAAGTTGGTGCCGCGGAGCTTCACCTTGTAGATCAGGGTGCCGTCCTCCAGGGAGGTGTCCTGGGTCA
CGGTCACGGCGCCGCCGTCCTCGAAGTTCATCACGCGCTCCCACTTGAAGCCCTCGGGGAAGGACTGCTT
ATAGTAGTCGGGGATGTCGGCGGGGTGCTTGATGAAGGCCCTGGAGCCGTACATGAACTGAGGGGACAGG
ATGTCCCAGGAGAAGGGCAGGGGGCCACCCTTGGTCACCTTCAGCTTGGCGGTCTGGGTGCCCTCGTAGG
GGCGGCCCTCGCCCTCGCCCTCGATCTCGAACTCGTGGCCGTTCATGGAGCCCTCCATGTGCACCTTGAA
CCGCATGAACTCCTTGATCACTGCCTCGCCCTTGCTCACGGATCCGCCTCCGCCGTCATCTGTGGCAGCG
AAGGTGAAGGGACTCAGCTTGTAGCCCGTGCCTGAGTAGAACTTGTTCTGGAATTCCACCCAGTGCAGCC
GCAGGGCGTGCAGGAAGGCTGAGAGTCCCTCCATCACCAGCAGGATAGCCACGGTCATCACGGCAAAGGC
GGCAAAGATGGGGACCAGCACCACAGCCGCCACGCCCACCTCCCGGCCCAGGCCCAGGCCTATGCGCATC
ACCATGGCCCACAGAACCTCGGACAGCTGGGCGTGGGCCAGGCTCAGGGCCCACAGGCGCAGGTAGGAGG
CGGTGTTGGAGACGCAGCCCAGGCAGAACTCGATGGTGTGGATGGCCTGGTGCATGAGCACCTCGGAGGG
GACGAGCTCGGCCTCCTCTTCATCATCCAGGCCCCCTGCCTTTTCCTCATCGGAGCTCCAGCCATTCACA
GATGCGTCAGGCAGGTCCAGCAACCCGGCCTTGTTTTCCTCCTGTCGGTCAGCGGGCCTCCTCCGCAGGC
GGCGGCGGTGGCGGTGCAGCAGGTGCAGGGGTGTGCCAAGCAGCAGGATGGGCACCATGGCCAAGGCCAG
GACCACCAGCGTGGCCTGGACCACCTCCTGCCGGGGGTAGAGCAGCCTGTTGCTGGGGCTGTGGGAGAAG
AGGAACATGTTGATGAAGTGGATGAGGATGCTGGGGGCCGAGGCGGCCCTGGCAGCCCAGACACACAGCC
ACTTGTAGATGACTAGGAACACGAGGTAACCGAAGAGTCCCAGCAGGAAGGTGAGCTCCGGCAGCGTCTC
CAGCAGCAGCCGGTGCCTCTGGCCAAAGTGCACGTGGTTGAAGACTCCGAGGACCACCCCAAAGGCCATG
TGCACGACGCCCAGGATGACGGACATCTTCATCTTGAAGGAGTTGAGGAAGCTCAAGTGGTTGGCAGCCA
GGCTCCAAATAGGATCGATGCCAAAGGGGTAGGGTCCCAGGAAGACACCGGTGACGTTGGGATCCAGGGT
AAGCATCGTGTGCTGGGCCAGGAATGCATCACTCCAGCCAGACTGGTTGGCCATGGCGGCCACACTCCAG
CCCGAGGGGAAGATGCTGGTGGCGCGACTGAAGCACTCGTTGTAGATGAAGCCGGTGTAGATGGAGAACA
GGCCCATAAGCAGGAGCAGGTAGCGGCCCCTGAAGAAAGTCTGCCAGATCTCGTTCTGCGCGGCCTTCAC
AGCCGGTCGGTTCTCCGCAAGGACCATGGCCAGGGCGAAGAGGAACATGAGCAGCCCGTGGCCCACATCC
CCGAACATCACAGCAAACAGGAAGGGGAAGGTGATGATGGTGTAGGGAGCGGGGTTGACCTCCTGGTAGC
GGCCCACGCCGTAGGCATCCACGATGCCCTGGAAGCTGGCCGTGAAGCGGTTGGTGCGGATGAGTGTGGG
GGGCATGTCCCGGCAGGGGATGCGGTGAGCCACGGCACTCACTCCCTCCTCCATCGAGCTGTCCCGCAGG
GCCTCCTGCAGGGCGGGCAGGTCTCGCACAGAGCACCAGGCCTCGGCAATGAGGCACTTGTGCGTGGTGC
TCACGCTGCACTGGTTCAGGGCCAGGTACACGGCCTTCATCTTGTGGACCTGCACCTGCCCTGGCGGCAG
CAGCTGCAGCACCCGGCCTAGCACCTGGCTCAGGAACCGCTCTGTCTCCCCGAGGACCTCCTGCAGCTCC
TGGCTCTGCTGTTGCAGCTGCTGCAGGGCCCCGAGGCGGGCCTCCTCCTGCTGCAGAAACGGGAAGACGT
GGCAGTGGAAGCAGTCCGTGATCTTGCGGATCTTCTGTCCGATCTGCTCACCCCAGTAGGAGATGAGGAA
GGTCATCCACGTGGCTGGCTCGCCCGTCACGGGGTGCTCCAGCGGCTGCTCCAGCTCCCTGAAGCTGGCA
ATGAGGAAGCCGCGGCAGGCCCTCCAGAGCAGGCGCTCTAGGGCAGGGGCCTTGTGGGGCTCCACGGCAC
CTGCCACAAAGTTGACCCTCAGGTCCTGGTGCGGCCCCCCGGGGGCCTGGAGCAGGGGCGTCCTCTCTGA
GGCCCCATCTGTGTGGGCGGCTGCCAGCTGAGGTTCATGGCCCTGGCGTAGCACGGCGGCGTGGAGCTGC
AGCTGGTGCAGCTGGGCCCGCAGGGCCTGCTGGTTGCCCCGCACATCCCGCAGCTCCTGGGCCAGGCGCT
CCGTCTCCTCCTGGATGCGCAGCAGGTCCCGGGGTGGGGGTGCCGGCAGCCTCCCCTTTGGCGGGGGCAG
GACCAGCCCAGCCCGCCGCACCTCCTCCTGCAGGAAGGTGAAGGTCTTCTCCAGCTCCTCACAGCGCCGA
ACATCAACCACAAAGCGTCTCTGGAAGGCGCTCACCGAGGCGTTGAGGTCTCTGAACTCCACGAGGCCCA
GCTCGCCCAGCCGACTCACGCAGGTGTAGGCAGCCGCTGTGGGCAGAAAGAGCTGGACCAGGGCCACCTC
CTCGCTCCGGAACATGGAGCCCTTGTCATCGTCATCCTTGTAATCGATATCATGATCTTTATAATCACCG
TCATGGTCTTTGTAGTCCATCTCACGACACCTGAAATGGAAGAAAAAAACTTTGAACCACTGTCTGAGGC
TTGAGAATGAACCAAGATCCAAACTCAAAAAGGGCAAATTCCAAGGAGAATTACATCAAGTGCCAAGCTG
GCCTAACTTCAGTCTCCACCCACTCAGTGTGGGGAAACTCCATCGCATAAAACCCCTCCCCCCAACCTAA
AGACGACGTACTCCAAAAGCTCGAGAACTAATCGAGGTGCCTGGACGGCGCCCGGTACTCCGTGGAGTCA
CATGAAGCGACGGCTGAGGACGGAAAGGCCCTTTTCCTTTGTGTGGGTGACTCACCCGCCCGCTCTCCCG
AGCGCCGCGTCCTCCATTTTGAGCTCCCTGCAGCAGGGCCGGGAAGCGGCCATCTTTCCGCTCACGCAA
Features (pLannotate 1.2.2; 25 found; start..end, strand, type, name):
    551..762     -  promoter       EF-1α core promoter: core promoter for human elongation factor EF-1α
    840..955     -  misc_feature   cPPT/CTS: central polypurine tract and central termination sequence of HIV-1 (lacking the first T)
    970..1070    -  CDS            Rev (fragment): human immunodeficiency virus 1 (HIV-1) Rev protein; rev; enhances nuclear export of unspliced and incompletely spliced viral mRNAs
   1447..1680    -  misc_feature   RRE: The Rev response element (RRE) of HIV-1 allows for Rev-dependent mRNA export from the nucleus to the cytoplasm.
   1855..2193    -  CDS            HIV-1 gag (fragment): gag protein from human immunodeficiency virus 1; gag
   2177..2302    -  misc_feature   HIV-1 Ψ: packaging signal of human immunodeficiency virus type 1
   2349..2606    -  LTR            5' LTR (truncated): truncated 5' long terminal repeat (LTR) from HIV-1
   2654..2983    -  CDS            nef (fragment): NEF_HV1BR - Experimental evidence at protein level: Swiss-Prot protein existence level 1. Extracellular Nef protein targets CD4(+) T-lymphocytes for apoptosis by interacting with CXCR4 surface receptors (PubMed:14990729). From Human immunodeficiency virus type 1 group M subtype B (isolate BRU/LAI) (HIV-1).
   3150..3284    -  polyA_signal   SV40 poly(A) signal: SV40 polyadenylation signal
   3332..3436    +  promoter       AmpR promoter: bla
   3437..4297    +  CDS            AmpR: β-lactamase; bla; confers resistance to ampicillin, carbenicillin, and related antibiotics
   4468..5056    +  rep_origin     ori: high-copy-number ColE1/pMB1/pBR322/pUC origin of replication
   5239..5331    +  CDS            lacI (fragment): lac repressor; lacI; The lac repressor binds to the lac operator to inhibit transcription in E. coli. This inhibition can be relieved by adding lactose or isopropyl-β-D-thiogalactopyranoside (IPTG).
   5344..5365    +  protein_bind   CAP binding site: CAP binding activates transcription in the presence of cAMP. E. coli catabolite activator protein
   5380..5410    +  promoter       lac promoter: promoter for the E. coli lac operon
   5414..5436    +  protein_bind   lac operator (fragment): The lac repressor binds to the lac operator to inhibit transcription in E. coli. This inhibition can be relieved by adding lactose or isopropyl-β-D-thiogalactopyranoside (IPTG). lac repressor encoded by lacI
   5586..5843    -  LTR            5' LTR (truncated): truncated 5' long terminal repeat (LTR) from HIV-1
   5891..6409    -  CDS            nef (fragment): NEF_HV1BR - Experimental evidence at protein level: Swiss-Prot protein existence level 1. Extracellular Nef protein targets CD4(+) T-lymphocytes for apoptosis by interacting with CXCR4 surface receptors (PubMed:14990729). From Human immunodeficiency virus type 1 group M subtype B (isolate BRU/LAI) (HIV-1).
   6426..7014    -  misc_feature   WPRE: woodchuck hepatitis virus posttranscriptional regulatory element
   7041..8063    -  CDS            hph: KHYB_ECOLX - Experimental evidence at protein level: Swiss-Prot protein existence level 1. The aminoglycoside phosphotransferases achieve inactivation of their antibiotic substrates by phosphorylation. Only phosphorylates hygromycin and closely related compounds such as demethyl analogs and destomycin. From Escherichia coli.
   8066..8627    -  misc_feature   IRES: internal ribosome entry site (IRES) of the encephalomyocarditis virus (EMCV)
   8727..9419    -  CDS            mScarlet-I: mScarlet-I is a basic (constitutively fluorescent) red fluorescent protein published in 2016, derived from synthetic construct. It is reported to be a rapidly-maturing monomer with moderate acid sensitivity.
   9435..11921   -  CDS            TCIRG1: VPP3_HUMAN - Also known as ATP6N1C, ATP6V0A3. Experimental evidence at protein level: Swiss-Prot protein existence level 1. Part of the proton channel of V-ATPases (By similarity). Seems to be directly involved in T-cell activation. From Homo sapiens (Human).
  11922..11987   -  CDS            3xFLAG: three tandem FLAG® epitope tags, followed by an enterokinase cleavage site
  12001..550     -  intron         EF-1α intron A (across the origin): intron upstream of the start codon of human EF-1α
