[The description below was written by a language model from this plasmid's Addgene catalogue record and pLannotate feature annotations shown in this document.]
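Description:
pLV_3xFLAG-ATP6V0A3-mScarlet is an HIV-1-based lentiviral transfer plasmid built on the pLV-Ef1a-IRES Hygro backbone for stable expression of a tagged human V-ATPase subunit in mammalian cells. It is propagated in E. coli through a high-copy ColE1/pUC-type origin and selected with ampicillin via the β-lactamase gene. A recombination-limiting strain is recorded for growth, as is common for LTR-containing vectors. The annotated viral elements include truncated HIV-1 LTRs at both ends of the transfer cassette, the Ψ packaging signal with an adjoining gag fragment, the Rev response element for Rev-dependent nuclear export of the genomic RNA, and the cPPT/CTS, which aids nuclear import of the reverse-transcribed genome. No viral structural or enzymatic genes are complete, so packaging functions must be supplied in trans.

The payload is driven by the human EF-1α promoter, annotated as the core promoter followed by intron A. It encodes ATP6V0A3 (TCIRG1), the a3 isoform of the V0 domain a subunit that forms part of the proton channel, fused to an N-terminal 3xFLAG epitope and a C-terminal red fluorescent protein. The catalogue calls this protein mScarlet, whereas the sequence annotation matches it to the mScarlet-I variant. Downstream, an EMCV IRES allows cap-independent translation of the hygromycin phosphotransferase gene from the same transcript, linking hygromycin resistance to expression of the fusion. A WPRE precedes the 3′ LTR to enhance transcript stability and expression. The sequenced record is slightly shorter than the catalogued total size. The construct supports immunoprecipitation or detection through FLAG and live imaging of the subunit, and the associated publication concerns mTORC1 regulation of V-ATPase assembly and lysosomal catabolic activity.
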