Addgene plasmid #228867: pLV_3xFLAG-ATP6V0A3-mScarlet
Purpose: Stable expression of V-ATPase subunit ATP6V0A3 with N-terminal 3xFLAG and C-terminal mScarlet
Depositing lab: Wilhelm Palm. Depositing organization: Deutsches Krebsforschungszentrum (DKFZ). Publication: Direct control of lysosomal catabolic activity by mTORC1 through regulation of V-ATPase assembly. Ratto E, Chowdhury SR, Siefert NS, Schneider M, Wittmann M, Helm D, Palm W. Nat Commun. 2022 Aug 17;13(1):4848. doi: 10.1038/s41467-022-32515-6. PubMed 35977928.
Backbone
  Vector backbone: pLV-Ef1a-IRES Hygro
  Backbone manufacturer: Addgene #85134
  Backbone size w/o insert (bp): 9614
  Total vector size (bp): 12436
  Vector type: Lentiviral
  Selectable markers: Hygromycin
Growth in bacteria
  Bacterial resistance: Ampicillin, 100 μg/mL
  Growth temperature: 30°C
  Growth strain: NEB Stable
  Copy number: High Copy
Gene/Insert
  Gene/Insert name: ATP6V0A3 (alt name: TCIRG1)
  Species: H. sapiens (human)
  Insert size (bp): 3267
  Entrez Gene: TCIRG1 (a.k.a. ATP6N1C, ATP6V0A3, Atp6i, OC-116kDa, OC116, OPTB1, Stv1, TIRC7, Vph1, a3)
  Tag / fusion protein: 3xFLAG (N terminal on insert); mScarlet (C terminal on insert)
  Cloning method: Gibson Cloning
  Sequencing primers: 5′ TGAGTGGGTGGAGACTGAAG; 3′ CTTCGGCCAGTAACGTTAGG
Terms and licenses: Academic/Nonprofit Terms; Industry Terms: Not Available to Industry
How to cite: pLV_3xFLAG-ATP6V0A3-mScarlet was a gift from Wilhelm Palm (Addgene plasmid # 228867 ; http://n2t.net/addgene:228867 ; RRID:Addgene_228867)
